>Addgene plasmid #51346 | 2ONU | depositor partial sequence | sequence record 78247 | Insert sequence
ACCAGCCTGACGCGTAAACAATGCGATTTTACTAAGTTAATTATGGCGGGCTATGACCTGGAACTGAACA
ACGGTTCTACCCAGGATTTCGACGTGATGTTTCATGGGCCAAATGGCACAGCCTACGAGGGAGGTATCTG
GAAAGTTCACGTCACGTTGCCTGATGACTATCCCTTCGCAAGTCCGTCAATAGGGTTTATGAATAAACTT
CTCCATCCAAACGTAGATGAAGCTTCCGGATCGGTGTGTTTAGATGTTATTAACCAGACCTGGACTCCGT
TGTACAGCCTTGTCAATGTGTTCGAGGTATTTCTGCCGCAACTCCTGACATATCCTAATCCGTCTGACCC
CTTAAACAGTGATGCGGCCTCACTGTTGATGAAGGACAAAAATATCTACGAGGAGAAAGTCAAGGAGTAC
GTGAAACTGTACGCATCCAAAGACCTGTGGGAA
