>Addgene plasmid #51346 | 2ONU | addgene partial sequence | sequence record 79318 | T7 5'-TAATACGACTCACTATAGGG-3'
AATAATTTTGTTTAACTTTAAGAAGGAGATATACCATGCATCATCATCATCATCACAGCAGCGGCAGAGA
AAACTTGTATTTCCAGGGCACCAGCCTGACGCGTAAACAATGCGATTTTACTAAGTTAATTATGGCGGGC
TATGACCTGGAACTGAACAACGGTTCTACCCAGGATTTCGACGTGATGTTTCATGGGCCAAATGGCACAG
CCTACGAGGGAGGTATCTGGAAAGTTCACGTCACGTTGCCTGATGACTATCCCTTCGCAAGTCCGTCAAT
AGGGTTTATGAATAAACTTCTCCATCCAAACGTAGATGAAGCTTCCGGATCGGTGTGTTTAGATGTTATT
AACCAGACCTGGACTCCGTTGTACAGCCTTGTCAATGTGTTCGAGGTATTTCTGCCGCAACTCCTGACAT
ATCCTAATCCGTCTGACCCCTTAAACAGTGATGCGGCCTCACTGTTGATGAAGGACAAAAATATCTACGA
GGAGAAAGTCAAGGAGTACGTGAAACTGTACGCATCCAAAGACCTGTGGGAATGATGACGAAGCTTGCGG
CCGCACTCGAGGATCCGGCTGCTAACAAAGCCCGAAAGGAAGCTGAGTTGGCTGCTGCCACCGCTGAGCA
ATAACTAGCATAACCCCTTGGGGCCTCTAAACGGGTCTTGAGGGGTTTTTTGCTGAAAGGAGGAACTATA
TCCGGATATCCCGCAAGAGGCCCGGCAGTACCGGCATAACCAAGCCTATGCCTACAGCATCCAGGGTGAC
GGTGCCGAGGATGACGATGAGCGCATTGTTAGATTTCATACACGGTGCCTGACTGCGTTAGCAATTTAAC
TGTGATAAACTACCGCATTAAAGCTTATCGATGATAAGCTGTCAAACATGAGAATTCTTGAAGA
