[The description below was written by a language model from this plasmid's Addgene catalogue record.]
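Description:
2ONU is a bacterial expression plasmid built on the pET15-MHL backbone, a pET-type vector intended for producing recombinant protein in E. coli. It is selected with ampicillin and is listed as low copy. The record does not name the origin of replication, and no feature table is provided, so backbone details beyond the catalogue fields cannot be confirmed.

The insert is recorded as 2ONU, with the alternative name PP-UBE2H, indicating a construct of UBE2H, a ubiquitin-conjugating (E2) enzyme. The plasmid name has the format of a structure database identifier, which suggests the construct was made for structural work, although the record does not say so explicitly. The insert is a truncated form of the protein rather than the full-length sequence. The exact boundaries are deferred to a comments field that is not included here, and the source species is also not stated. The fragment was introduced by ligation-independent cloning and carries an N-terminal His tag, which allows purification of the expressed protein by immobilised metal affinity chromatography.

Expression is driven by the T7 promoter, so protein production requires a host strain that supplies T7 RNA polymerase, typically a DE3 lysogen, whereas a standard cloning strain serves only for propagation. The use of T7 and T7-terminator sequencing primers is consistent with the insert sitting between the T7 promoter and terminator of the pET cassette. The construct is suited to overexpressing and purifying a His-tagged UBE2H fragment for biochemical or structural studies. Distribution is limited to academic and nonprofit users.
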