Addgene plasmid #51346: 2ONU
Depositing lab: Cheryl Arrowsmith. Depositing organization: University of Toronto.
Backbone
  Vector backbone: pET15-MHL
  Vector type: Bacterial Expression
Growth in bacteria
  Bacterial resistance: Ampicillin, 100 μg/mL
  Growth temperature: 37°C
  Growth strain: DH5alpha
  Copy number: Low Copy
Gene/Insert
  Gene/Insert name: 2ONU (alt name: PP-UBE2H)
  Mutation: Truncation: See Comments
  Promoter: T7
  Tag / fusion protein: His (N terminal on insert)
  Cloning method: Ligation Independent Cloning
  Sequencing primers: 5′ T7; 3′ T7-term
Terms and licenses: Academic/Nonprofit Terms; Industry Terms: Not Available to Industry
How to cite: 2ONU was a gift from Cheryl Arrowsmith (Addgene plasmid # 51346 ; http://n2t.net/addgene:51346 ; RRID:Addgene_51346)
